>Addgene plasmid #240612 | TMPRSS2-Mutant-R255A | addgene full sequence | sequence record 484527 | Addgene NGS Result
GCTATTGTGGGCGGCGAGAGCGCGCTCCCGGGGGCCTGGCCCTGGCAGGTCAGCCTGCACGTCCAGAACG
TCCACGTGTGCGGAGGCTCCATCATCACCCCCGAGTGGATCGTGACAGCCGCCCACTGCGTGGAAAAACC
TCTTAACAATCCATGGCATTGGACGGCATTTGCGGGGATTTTGAGACAATCTTTCATGTTCTATGGAGCC
GGATACCAAGTAGAAAAAGTGATTTCTCATCCAAATTATGACTCCAAGACCAAGAACAATGACATTGCGC
TGATGAAGCTGCAGAAGCCTCTGACTTTCAACGACCTAGTGAAACCAGTGTGTCTGCCCAACCCAGGCAT
GATGCTGCAGCCAGAACAGCTCTGCTGGATTTCCGGGTGGGGGGCCACCGAGGAGAAAGGGAAGACCTCA
GAAGTGCTGAACGCTGCCAAGGTGCTTCTCATTGAGACACAGAGATGCAACAGCAGATATGTCTATGACA
ACCTGATCACACCAGCCATGATCTGTGCCGGCTTCCTGCAGGGGAACGTCGATTCTTGCCAGGGTGACAG
TGGAGGGCCTCTGGTCACTTCGAAGAACAATATCTGGTGGCTGATAGGGGATACAAGCTGGGGTTCTGGC
TGTGCCAAAGCTTACAGACCAGGAGTGTACGGGAATGTGATGGTATTCACGGACTGGATTTATCGACAAA
TGAGGGCAGACGGCTAAAACCCAGCTTTCTTGTACAAAGTGGTTGATATCGGTAAGCCTATCCCTAACCC
TCTCCTCGGTCTCGATTCTACGTAGTAATGAACTAGTACCGGTTAAGTCGACAATCAACGCGTTAAGTCG
ACAATCAACCTCTGGATTACAAAATTTGTGAAAGATTGACTGGTATTCTTAACTATGTTGCTCCTTTTAC
GCTATGTGGATACGCTGCTTTAATGCCTTTGTATCATGCTATTGCTTCCCGTATGGCTTTCATTTTCTCC
TCCTTGTATAAATCCTGGTTGCTGTCTCTTTATGAGGAGTTGTGGCCCGTTGTCAGGCAACGTGGCGTGG
TGTGCACTGTGTTTGCTGACGCAACCCCCACTGGTTGGGGCATTGCCACCACCTGTCAGCTCCTTTCCGG
GACTTTCGCTTTCCCCCTCCCTATTGCCACGGCGGAACTCATCGCCGCCTGCCTTGCCCGCTGCTGGACA
GGGGCTCGGCTGTTGGGCACTGACAATTCCGTGGTGTTGTCGGGGAAATCATCGTCCTTTCCTTGGCTGC
TCGCCTGTGTTGCCACCTGGATTCTGCGCGGGACGTCCTTCTGCTACGTCCCTTCGGCCCTCAATCCAGC
GGACCTTCCTTCCCGCGGCCTGCTGCCGGCTCTGCGGCCTCTTCCGCGTCTTCGCCTTCGCCCTCAGACG
AGTCGGATCTCCCTTTGGGCCGCCTCCCCGCGTCGACTTTAAGACCAATGACTTACAAGGCAGCTGTAGA
TCTTAGCCACTTTTTAAAAGAAAAGGGGGGACTGGAAGGGCTAATTCACTCCCAACGAAGACAAGATCTG
CTTTTTGCTTGTACTGGGTCTCTCTGGTTAGACCAGATCTGAGCCTGGGAGCTCTCTGGCTAACTAGGGA
ACCCACTGCTTAAGCCTCAATAAAGCTTGCCTTGAGTGCTTCAAGTAGTGTGTGCCCGTCTGTTGTGTGA
CTCTGGTAACTAGAGATCCCTCAGACCCTTTTAGTCAGTGTGGAAAATCTCTAGCAGTACGTATAGTAGT
TCATGTCATCTTATTATTCAGTATTTATAACTTGCAAAGAAATGAATATCAGAGAGTGAGAGGAACTTGT
TTATTGCAGCTTATAATGGTTACAAATAAAGCAATAGCATCACAAATTTCACAAATAAAGCATTTTTTTC
ACTGCATTCTAGTTGTGGTTTGTCCAAACTCATCAATGTATCTTATCATGTCTGGCTCTAGCTATCCCGC
CCCTAACTCCGCCCATCCCGCCCCTAACTCCGCCCAGTTCCGCCCATTCTCCGCCCCATGGCTGACTAAT
TTTTTTTATTTATGCAGAGGCCGAGGCCGCCTCGGCCTCTGAGCTATTCCAGAAGTAGTGAGGAGGCTTT
TTTGGAGGCCTAGGGACGTACCCAATTCGCCCTATAGTGAGTCGTATTACGCGCGCTCACTGGCCGTCGT
TTTACAACGTCGTGACTGGGAAAACCCTGGCGTTACCCAACTTAATCGCCTTGCAGCACATCCCCCTTTC
GCCAGCTGGCGTAATAGCGAAGAGGCCCGCACCGATCGCCCTTCCCAACAGTTGCGCAGCCTGAATGGCG
AATGGG
[124 nt withheld, positions 2317-2440]
C
[91 nt withheld, positions 2442-2532]
A
[49 nt withheld, positions 2534-2582]
CCTTTGACGTTGGAGTCCACGTTCTTT
[37 nt withheld, positions 2610-2646]
ACCCTATCTCGGTCTATTCTTTTGATTTATAAGGGATTTTGCCGATTTCGGCCTATTGGTTAAAAAATGA
GCTGATTTAACAAAAATTTAACGCGAATTTTAACAAAATATTAACGCTTACAATTTAGGTGGCACTTTTC
GGGGAAATGTGCGCGGAACCCCTATTTGTTTATTTTTCTAAATACATTCAAATATGTATCCGCTCATGAG
ACAATAACCCTGATAAATGCTTCAATAATATTGAAAAAGGAAGAGTATGAGTATTCAACATTTCCGTGTC
GCCCTTATTCCCTTTTTTGCGGCATTTTGCCTTCCTGTTTTTGCTCACCCAGAAACGCTGGTGAAAGTAA
AAGATGCTGAAGATCAGTTGGGTGCACGAGTGGGTTACATCGAACTGGATCTCAACAGCGGTAAGATCCT
TGAGAGTTTTCGCCCCGAAGAACGTTTTCCAATGATGAGCACTTTTAAAGTTCTGCTATGTGGCGCGGTA
TTATCCCGTATTGACGCCGGGCAAGAGCAACTCGGTCGCCGCATACACTATTCTCAGAATGACTTGGTTG
AGTACTCACCAGTCACAGAAAAGCATCTTACGGATGGCATGACAGTAAGAGAATTATGCAGTGCTGCCAT
AACCATGAGTGATAACACTGCGGCCAACTTACTTCTGACAACGATCGGAGGACCGAAGGAGCTAACCGCT
TTTTTGCACAACATGGGGGATCATGTAACTCGCCTTGATCGTTGGGAACCGGAGCTGAATGAAGCCATAC
CAAACGACGAGCGTGACACCACGATGCCTGTAGCAATGGCAACAACGTTGCGCAAACTATTAACTGGCGA
ACTACTTACTCTAGCTTCCCGGCAACAATTAATAGACTGGATGGAGGCGGATAAAGTTGCAGGACCACTT
CTGCGCTCGGCCCTTCCGGCTGGCTGGTTTATTGCTGATAAATCTGGAGCCGGTGAGCGTGGGTCTCGCG
GTATCATTGCAGCACTGGGGCCAGATGGTAAGCCCTCCCGTATCGTAGTTATCTACACGACGGGGAGTCA
GGCAACTATGGATGAACGAAATAGACAGATCGCTGAGATAGGTGCCTCACTGATTAAGCATTGGTAACTG
TCAGACCAAGTTTACTCATATATACTTTAGATTGATTTAAAACTTCATTTTTAATTTAAAAGGATCTAGG
TGAAGATCCTTTTTGATAATCTCATGACCAAAATCCCTTAACGTGATTTTTCGTTCCACTGAGCGTCAGA
CCCCGTAGAAAAGATCAAAGGATCTTCTTGAGATCCTTTTTTTCTGCGCGTAATCTGCTGCTTGCAAACA
AAAAAACCACCGCTACCAGCGGTGGTTTGTTTGCCGGATCAAGAGCTACCAACTCTTTTTCCGAAGGTAA
CTGGCTTCAGCAGAGCGCAGATACCAAATACTGTTCTTCTAGTGTAGCCGTAGTTAGGCCACCACTTCAA
GAACTCTGTAGCACCGCCTACATACCTCGCTCTGCTAATCCTGTTACCAGTGGCTGCTGCCAGTGGCGAT
AAGTCGTGTCTTACCGGGTTGGACTCAAGACGATAGTTACCGGATAAGGCGCAGCGGTCGGGCTGAACGG
GGGGTTCGTGCACACAGCCCAGCTTGGAGCGAACGACCTACACCGAACTGAGATACCTACAGCGTGAGCT
ATGAGAAAGCGCCACGCTTCCCGAAGGGAGAAAGGCGGACAGGTATCCGGTAAGCGGCAGGGTCGTAACA
GGAGAGCGCACGAGGGAGCTTCCAGGGGGAAACGCCTGGTATCTTTATAGTCCTGTCGGGTTTCGCCACC
TCTGACTTGAGCGTCGATTTTTGTGATGCTCGTCAGGGGGGCGGAGCCTATGGAAAAACGCCAGCAACGC
GGCCTTTTTACGGTTCCTGGCCTTTTGCTGGCCTTTTGCTCACATGTTCTTTCCTGCGTTATCCCCTGAT
TCTGTGGATAACCGTATTACCGCCTTTGAGTGAGCTGATACCGCTCGCCGCAGCCGAACGACCGAGCGCA
GCGAGTCAGTGAGCGAGGAAGCGGAAGAGCGCCCAATACGCAAACCGCCTCTCCCCGCGCGTTGGCCGAT
TCATTAATGCAGCTGGCACGACAGGTTTCCCGACTGGAAAGCGGGCAGTGAGCGCAACGCAATTAATGTG
AGTTAGCTCACTCATTAGGCACCCCAGGCTTTACACTTTATGCTTCCGGCTCGTATGTTGTGTGGAATTG
TGAGCGGATAACAATTTCACACAGGAAACAGCTATGACCATGATTACGCCAAGCGCGCAATTAACCCTCA
CTAAAGGGAACAAAAGCTGGAGCTGCAAGCTTAATGTAGTCTTATGCAATACTCTTGTAGTCTTGCAACA
TGGTAACGATGAGTTAGCAACATGCCTTACAAGGAGAGAAAAAGCACCGTGCATGCCGATTGGTGGAAGT
AAGGTGGTACGATCGTGCCTTATTAGGAAGGCAACAGACGGGTCTGACATGGATTGGACGAACCACTGAA
TTGCCGCATTGCAGAGATATTGTATTTAAGTGCCTAGCTCGATACATAAACGGGTCTCTCTGGTTAGACC
AGATCTGAGCCTGGGAGCTCTCTGGCTAACTAGGGAACCCACTGCTTAAGCCTCAATAAAGCTTGCCTTG
AGTGCTTCAAGTAGTGTGTGCCCGTCTGTTGTGTGACTCTGGTAACTAGAGATCCCTCAGACCCTTTTAG
TCAGTGTGGAAAATCTCTAGCAGTGGCGCCCGAACAGGGACTTGAAAGCGAAAGGGAAACCAGAGGAGCT
CTCTCGACGCAGGACTCGGCTTGCTGAAGCGCGCACGGCAAGAGGCGAGGGGCGGCGACTGGTGAGTACG
CCAAAAATTTTGACTAGCGGAGGCTAGAAGGAGAGAGATGGGTGCGAGAGCGTCAGTATTAAGCGGGGGA
GAATTAGATCGCGATGGGAAAAAATTCGGTTAAGGCCAGGGGGAAAGAAAAAATATAAATTAAAACATAT
AGTATGGGCAAGCAGGGAGCTAGAACGATTCGCAGTTAATCCTGGCCTGTTAGAAACATCAGAAGGCTGT
AGACAAATACTGGGACAGCTACAACCATCCCTTCAGACAGGATCAGAAGAACTTAGATCATTATATAATA
CAGTAGCAACCCTCTATTGTGTGCATCAAAGGATAGAGATAAAAGACACCAAGGAAGCTTTAGACAAGAT
AGAGGAAGAGCAAAACAAAAGTAAGACCACCGCACAGCAAGCGGCCGCTGATCTTCAGACCTGGAGGAGG
AGATATGAGGGACAATTGGAGAAGTGAATTATATAAATATAAAGTAGTAAAAATTGAACCATTAGGAGTA
GCACCCACCAAGGCAAAGAGAAGAGTGGTGCAGAGAGAAAAAAGAGCAGTGGGAATAGGAGCTTTGTTCC
TTGGGTTCTTGGGAGCAGCAGGAAGCACTATGGGCGCAGCGTCAATGACGCTGACGGTACAGGCCAGACA
ATTATTGTCTGGTATAGTGCAGCAGCAGAACAATTTGCTGAGGGCTATTGAGGCGCAACAGCATCTGTTG
CAACTCACAGTCTGGGGCATCAAGCAGCTCCAGGCAAGAATCCTGGCTGTGGAAAGATACCTAAAGGATC
AACAGCTCCTGGGGATTTGGGGTTGCTCTGGAAAACTCATTTGCACCACTGCTGTGCCTTGGAATGCTAG
TTGGAGTAATAAATCTCTGGAACAGATTTGGAATCACACGACCTGGATGGAGTGGGACAGAGAAATTAAC
AATTACACAAGCTTAATACACTCCTTAATTGAAGAATCGCAAAACCAGCAAGAAAAGAATGAACAAGAAT
TATTGGAATTAGATAAATGGGCAAGTTTGTGGAATTGGTTTAACATAACAAATTGGCTGTGGTATATAAA
ATTATTCATAATGATAGTAGGAGGCTTGGTAGGTTTAAGAATAGTTTTTGCTGTACTTTCTATAGTGAAT
AGAGTTAGGCAGGGATATTCACCATTATCGTTTCAGACCCACCTCCCAACCCCGAGGGGACCCATGCATT
GCATCTCAATTAGTCAGCAACCAGGTGTGGAAAGTCCCCAGGCTCCCCAGCAGGCAGAAGTATGCAAAGC
ATGCGTCTCAATTAGTCAGCAACCATAGTCCCGCCCCTAACTCCGCCCATCCCGCCCCTAACTCCGCCCA
GTTCCGCCCATTCTCCGCCCCATGGCTGACTAATTTTTTTTATTTATGCAGAGGCCGAGGCCGCCTCGGC
CTCTGAGCTATTCCAGAAGTAGTGAGGAGGCTTTTTTGGAGGCCTAGGCTTTTGCAAAAAGCTTTCTAGA
GGTACCACCGGAGCTTACCATGACCGAGTACAAGCCCACGGTGCGCCTCGCCACCCGCGACGACGTCCCC
AGGGCCGTACGCACCCTCGCCGCCGCGTTCGCCGACTACCCCGCCACGCGCCACACCGTCGATCCGGACC
GCCACATCGAGCGGGTCACCGAGCTGCAAGAACTCTTCCTCACGCGCGTCGGGCTCGACATCGGCAAGGT
GTGGGTCGCGGACGACGGCGCCGCCGTGGCGGTCTGGACCACGCCGGAGAGCGTCGAAGCGGGGGCGGTG
TTCGCCGAGATCGGCCCGCGCATGGCCGAGTTGAGCGGTTCCCGGCTGGCCGCGCAGCAACAGATGGAAG
GCCTCCTGGCGCCGCACCGGCCCAAGGAGCCCGCGTGGTTCCTGGCCACCGTCGGCGTCTCGCCCGACCA
CCAGGGCAAGGGTCTGGGCAGCGCCGTCGTGCTCCCCGGAGTGGAGGCGGCCGAGCGCGCCGGGGTGCCC
GCCTTCCTGGAGACCTCCGCGCCCCGCAACCTCCCCTTCTACGAGCGGCTCGGCTTCACCGTCACCGCCG
ACGTCGAGGTGCCCGAAGGACCGCGCACCTGGTGCATGACCCGCAAGCCCGGTGCCAGTTAACGAATTCT
AGATCTTGAGACAAATGGCAGTATTCATCCACAATTTTAAAAGAAAAGGGGGGATTGGGGGGTACAGTGC
AGGGGAAAGAATAGTAGACATAATAGCAACAGACATACAAACTAAAGAATTACAAAAACAAATTACAAAA
ATTCAAAATTTTCGGGTTTATTACAGGGACAGCAGAGATCCACTTTGGCGCCGGCTCGAGGCCTGCAGGT
GCAAAGATGGATAAAGTTTTAAACAGAGAGGAATCTTTGCAGCTAATGGACCTTCTAGGTCTTGAAAGGA
GTGGGAATTGGCTCCGGTGCCCGTCAGTGGGCAGAGCGCACATCGCCCACAGTCCCCGAGAAGTTGGGGG
GAGGGGTCGGCAATTGAACCGGTGCCTAGAGAAGGTGGCGCGGGGTAAACTGGGAAAGTGATGTCGTGTA
CTGGCTCCGCCTTTTTCCCGAGGGTGGGGGAGAACCGTATATAAGTGCAGTAGTCGCCGTGAACGTTCTT
TTTCGCAACGGGTTTGCCGCCAGAACACAGGTAAGTGCCGTGTGTGGTTCCCGCGGGCCTGGCCTCTTTA
CGGGTTATGGCCCTTGCGTGCCTTGAATTACTTCCACCTGGCTGCAGTACGTGATTCTTGATCCCGAGCT
TCGGGTTGGAAGTGGGTGGGAGAGTTCGAGGCCTTGCGCTTAAGGAGCCCCTTCGCCTCGTGCTTGAGTT
GAGGCCTGGCCTGGGCGCTGGGGCCGCCGCGTGCGAATCTGGTGGCACCTTCGCGCCTGTCTCGCTGCTT
TCGATAAGTCTCTAGCCATTTAAAATTTTTGATGACCTGCTGCGACGCTTTTTTTCTGGCAAGATAGTCT
TGTAAATGCGGGCCAAGATCTGCACACTGGTATTTCGGTTTTTGGGGCCGCGGGCGGCGACGGGGCCCGT
GCGTCCCAGCGCACATGTTCGGCGAGGCGGGGCCTGCGAGCGCGGCCACCGAGAATCGGACGGGGGTAGT
CTCAAGCTGGCCGGCCTGCTCTGGTGCCTGGCCTCGCGCCGCCGTGTATCGCCCCGCCCTGGGCGGCAAG
GCTGGCCCGGTCGGCACCAGTTGCGTGAGCGGAAAGATGGCCGCTTCCCGGCCCTGCTGCAGGGAGCTCA
AAATGGAGGACGCGGCGCTCGGGAGAGCGGGCGGGTGAGTCACCCACACAAAGGAAAAGGGCCTTTCCGT
CCTCAGCCGTCGCTTCATGTGACTCCACGGAGTACCGGGCGCCGTCCAGGCACCTCGATTAGTTCTCGAG
CTTTTGGAGTACGTCGTCTTTAGGTTGGGGGGAGGGGTTTTATGCGATGGAGTTTCCCCACACTGAGTGG
GTGGAGACTGAAGTTAGGCCAGCTTGGCACTTGATGTAATTCTCCTTGGAATTTGCCCTTTTTGAGTTTG
GATCTTGGTTCATTCTCAAGCCTCAGACAGTGGTTCAAAGTTTTTTTCTTCCATTTCAGGTGTCGTGAGG
CTAGCATCGATTGATCAACAAGTTTGTACAAAAAAGCAGGCTACAAAATGGCTTTGAACTCAGGGTCACC
ACCAGCTATTGGACCTTACTATGAAAACCATGGATACCAACCGGAAAACCCCTATCCCGCACAGCCCACT
GTGGTCCCCACTGTCTACGAGGTGCATCCGGCTCAGTACTACCCGTCCCCCGTGCCCCAGTACGCCCCGA
GGGTCCTGACGCAGGCTTCCAACCCCGTCGTCTGCACGCAGCCCAAATCCCCATCCGGGACAGTGTGCAC
CTCAAAGACTAAGAAAGCACTGTGCATCACCTTGACCCTGGGGACCTTCCTCGTGGGAGCTGCGCTGGCC
GCTGGCCTACTCTGGAAGTTCATGGGCAGCAAGTGCTCCAACTCTGGGATAGAGTGCGACTCCTCAGGTA
CCTGCATCAACCCCTCTAACTGGTGTGATGGCGTGTCACACTGCCCCGGCGGGGAGGACGAGAATCGGTG
TGTTCGCCTCTACGGACCAAACTTCATCCTTCAGGTGTACTCATCTCAGAGGAAGTCCTGGCACCCTGTG
TGCCAAGACGACTGGAACGAGAACTACGGGCGGGCGGCCTGCAGGGACATGGGCTATAAGAATAATTTTT
ACTCTAGCCAAGGAATAGTGGATGACAGCGGATCCACCAGCTTTATGAAACTGAACACAAGTGCCGGCAA
TGTCGATATCTATAAAAAACTGTACCACAGTGATGCCTGTTCTTCAAAAGCAGTGGTTTCTTTACGCTGT
ATAGCCTGCGGGGTCAACTTGAACTCAAGCCGCCAGAGC
Features (pLannotate 1.2.2; 33 found; start..end, strand, type, name):
    719..743     -  protein_bind   attB2: mutant version of attB; recombination site for the Gateway® BP reaction BP Clonase™
    751..792     +  CDS            V5 tag: epitope tag from simian virus 5
    843..1431    +  misc_feature   WPRE: woodchuck hepatitis virus posttranscriptional regulatory element
   1482..1501    +  misc_feature   cPPT/CTS (fragment): central polypurine tract and central termination sequence of HIV-1
   1503..1736    +  LTR            3' LTR (ΔU3): self-inactivating 3' long terminal repeat (LTR) from HIV-1
   1814..1935    +  polyA_signal   SV40 poly(A) signal: SV40 polyadenylation signal
   1975..2110    +  rep_origin     SV40 ori: SV40 origin of replication
   2131..2149    -  promoter       T7 promoter: promoter for bacteriophage T7 RNA polymerase
   2157..2312    +  CDS            lacZα (fragment): LacZα fragment of β-galactosidase; lacZ fragment
   2317..2745    +  rep_origin     f1 ori (sequence partly withheld): f1 bacteriophage origin of replication; arrow indicates direction of (+) strand synthesis
   2798..2902    +  promoter       AmpR promoter: bla
   2903..3763    +  CDS            AmpR: β-lactamase; bla; confers resistance to ampicillin, carbenicillin, and related antibiotics
   3934..4522    +  rep_origin     ori: high-copy-number ColE1/pMB1/pBR322/pUC origin of replication
   4705..4797    +  CDS            lacI (fragment): lac repressor; lacI; The lac repressor binds to the lac operator to inhibit transcription in E. coli. This inhibition can be relieved by adding lactose or isopropyl-β-D-thiogalactopyranoside (IPTG).
   4810..4831    +  protein_bind   CAP binding site: CAP binding activates transcription in the presence of cAMP. E. coli catabolite activator protein
   4846..4876    +  promoter       lac promoter: promoter for the E. coli lac operon
   4884..4900    +  protein_bind   lac operator: The lac repressor binds to the lac operator to inhibit transcription in E. coli. This inhibition can be relieved by adding lactose or isopropyl-β-D-thiogalactopyranoside (IPTG). lac repressor encoded by lacI
   4945..4963    +  promoter       T3 promoter: promoter for bacteriophage T3 RNA polymerase
   4991..5217    +  promoter       RSV promoter: Rous sarcoma virus enhancer/promoter
   5218..5398    +  LTR            5' LTR (truncated): truncated 5' long terminal repeat (LTR) from HIV-1
   5445..5570    +  misc_feature   HIV-1 Ψ: packaging signal of human immunodeficiency virus type 1
   5554..5917    +  CDS            HIV-1 gag (fragment): gag protein from human immunodeficiency virus 1; gag
   6063..6296    +  misc_feature   RRE: The Rev response element (RRE) of HIV-1 allows for Rev-dependent mRNA export from the nucleus to the cytoplasm.
   6673..6699    +  CDS            Rev (fragment): human immunodeficiency virus 1 (HIV-1) Rev protein; rev; enhances nuclear export of unspliced and incompletely spliced viral mRNAs
   6706..6729    +  promoter       SV40 promoter (fragment): SV40 early promoter
   6730..6801    +  promoter       SV40 promoter (fragment): SV40 enhancer and early promoter
   6825..6960    +  rep_origin     SV40 ori: SV40 origin of replication
   7006..7602    +  CDS            PuroR (fragment): puromycin N-acetyltransferase; pac from Streptomyces; confers resistance to puromycin
   7651..7768    +  misc_feature   cPPT/CTS: central polypurine tract and central termination sequence of HIV-1
   7833..7899    +  CDS            small t antigen (fragment): SV40 (simian virus 40) small t antigen
   7906..9084    +  promoter       EF-1α promoter: strong constitutive promoter for human elongation factor EF-1α
   9104..9128    +  protein_bind   attB1: mutant version of attB; recombination site for the Gateway® BP reaction BP Clonase™
   9134..714     +  CDS            TMPRSS2 (across the origin): TMPS2_HUMAN - Also known as PRSS10. Experimental evidence at protein level: Swiss-Prot protein existence level 1. (Microbial infection) Facilitates human coronaviruses SARS- CoV and SARS-CoV-2 infections via two independent mechanisms, proteolytic cleavage of ACE2 receptor which promotes viral uptake, and cleavage of coronavirus spike glycoproteins which activates the glycoprotein for host cell entry (PubMed:24227843, PubMed:32142651, PubMed:32404436). Proteolytically cleaves and activates the spike glycoproteins of human coronavirus 229E (HCoV-229E) and human coronavirus EMC (HCoV-EMC) and th
