[The description below was written by a language model from this plasmid's Addgene catalogue record and pLannotate feature annotations shown in this document.]
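Description:
TMPRSS2-Mutant-R255A is a mammalian expression plasmid built on the pLEX307 backbone, which the feature table shows to be a third-generation, self-inactivating HIV-1 lentiviral transfer vector. The viral cassette begins with an RSV promoter fused to a truncated 5' LTR, followed by the Ψ packaging signal with a gag fragment, the Rev response element, a cPPT/CTS element, WPRE and a ΔU3 3' LTR. The construct can therefore be used for direct transfection or, in principle, packaged into lentiviral particles for stable integration. In bacteria it is maintained through a high-copy ColE1/pUC-type origin with ampicillin resistance, and an f1 origin is also present. Transduced or transfected mammalian cells can be selected with puromycin, because an SV40 early promoter drives a puromycin N-acetyltransferase gene upstream of the main expression cassette.

The payload is the human type II transmembrane serine protease TMPRSS2, about 1.5 kb, placed by Gibson cloning under the strong constitutive EF-1α promoter. The coding sequence sits between the attB1 and attB2 Gateway recombination scars, and a V5 epitope tag lies immediately downstream. That position suggests a C-terminal tag, although the record does not confirm that it is in frame. WPRE follows to enhance transcript expression. The insert carries an arginine-to-alanine substitution at position 255, which the record says generates a non-autocleavable and less active form of the protease. According to the record, the plasmid is intended for testing whether this form of TMPRSS2 can cleave ACE2, a processing event relevant to coronavirus entry. Part of the plasmid was derived from an earlier deposited plasmid.
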