Addgene plasmid #240612: TMPRSS2-Mutant-R255A
Purpose: To test the cleavage of ACE2 by a non-autocleavable form of TMPRSS2 (Less active form)
Depositing lab: Zaid Abassi. Depositing organization: Technion Research and Development Foundation.
Backbone
  Vector backbone: pLEX307
  Backbone size w/o insert (bp): 8416
  Vector type: Mammalian Expression
Growth in bacteria
  Bacterial resistance: Ampicillin, 100 μg/mL
  Growth temperature: 30°C
  Growth strain: NEB Stable
  Copy number: High Copy
Gene/Insert
  Gene/Insert name: Type II transmembrane serine protease (alt name: TMPRSS2)
  Species: H. sapiens (human)
  Insert size (bp): 1479
  Mutation: Arginine (R) at position 255 is replaced by alanine (A) generating a non-autocleavable form of TMPRSS2 protease
  Entrez Gene: TMPRSS2 (a.k.a. PRSS10)
  Promoter: EF-1a
  Cloning method: Gibson Cloning
  Sequencing primers: 5′ EF-1a (F): TCAAGCCTCAGACAGTGGTTC
Resource information
  A portion of this plasmid was derived from a plasmid made by: Alejandro Chavez & Sho Iketani (Addgene Plasmid #158457)
Terms and licenses: Academic/Nonprofit Terms; Industry Terms: Not Available to Industry
How to cite: TMPRSS2-Mutant-R255A was a gift from Zaid Abassi (Addgene plasmid # 240612 ; http://n2t.net/addgene:240612 ; RRID:Addgene_240612)
